Addgene plasmid #100967: pDRF’- AmTryoshka1;3-GS
Purpose: Yeast expression of control vector for fluorescent sensors reporting the activity of ammonium transceptors.
Depositing lab: Wolf Frommer. Depositing organization: Carnegie Institution for Science. Publication: Ratiometric Matryoshka biosensors from a nested cassette of green- and orange-emitting fluorescent proteins. Ast C, Foret J, Oltrogge LM, De Michele R, Kleist TJ, Ho CH, Frommer WB. Nat Commun. 2017 Sep 5;8(1):431. doi: 10.1038/s41467-017-00400-2. PubMed 28874729.
Backbone
  Vector backbone: pDRf1
  Backbone size w/o insert (bp): 6939
  Total vector size (bp): 9869
  Vector type: Yeast Expression
  Selectable markers: URA3
Growth in bacteria
  Bacterial resistance: Ampicillin, 100 μg/mL
  Growth temperature: 37°C
  Growth strain: DH5alpha
  Copy number: High Copy
Gene/Insert
  Gene/Insert name: AmTryoshka1;3-GS (alt name: AmTryoshka-GS-FN_non functional)
  Species: A. thaliana (mustard weed)
  Insert size (bp): 2935
  Entrez Gene: AMT1;3 (a.k.a. AT3G24300, AMMONIUM TRANSPORTER 1;3, ATAMT1;3, ammonium transporter 1;3)
  Promoter: PMA
  Cloning method: Gateway Cloning
  Sequencing primers: 5′ AACAATCGTTAATAATTAATTAATTGG; 3′ GAAGTGTCAACAACGTATCTACC
Terms and licenses: Academic/Nonprofit Terms; Industry Terms: Not Available to Industry
How to cite: pDRF’- AmTryoshka1;3-GS was a gift from Wolf Frommer (Addgene plasmid # 100967 ; http://n2t.net/addgene:100967 ; RRID:Addgene_100967)
