[The description below was written by a language model from this plasmid's Addgene catalogue record and pLannotate feature annotations shown in this document.]
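Description:
pDRF'-AmTryoshka1;3-GS is a 9.9 kb yeast expression plasmid built on the pDRf1 backbone, a yeast–E. coli shuttle vector. In Saccharomyces cerevisiae it replicates episomally from the 2μ origin and is selected through the URA3 auxotrophic marker (counterselectable with 5-FOA). In bacteria it is maintained at high copy from a ColE1/pUC-type origin with ampicillin resistance. An f1 origin and remnants of lac and pBluescript sequences are also carried in the backbone.

The roughly 2.9 kb insert was introduced by Gateway cloning and sits between attB1 and attB2 sites, with the yeast ADH1 terminator downstream. The catalogue lists the promoter as PMA. The automated annotation does not label a promoter as such, but it picks up short yeast genomic fragments (BRP1, YG007) just upstream of attB1, where the promoter would be expected. The open reading frame encodes the Arabidopsis thaliana ammonium transporter AMT1;3, split into two halves; the annotation tool matched these by homology to a tomato AMT1-2 entry. Between the halves lies a nested "Matryoshka" fluorescent cassette. In this cassette the large-Stokes-shift orange protein LSSmOrange is flanked by two GFP-family fragments, an arrangement consistent with LSSmOrange being inserted into a circularly permuted green fluorescent protein. Such a design gives a green reporter signal and a stable orange reference signal from one polypeptide, allowing ratiometric readout.

According to the record, this GS variant, alternatively named as non-functional, serves as a control vector in yeast for the AmTryoshka sensors that report ammonium transceptor activity. The record does not specify what change makes it non-functional.
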