Features (pLannotate 1.2.2; 29 found; start..end, strand, type, name):
      1..699     +  CDS            AMT1-2 (fragment): AMT12_SOLLC - Experimental evidence at transcript level: Swiss-Prot protein existence level 2. Ammonium transporter probably involved in ammonium uptake from the soil. From Solanum lycopersicum (Tomato) (Lycopersicon esculentum).
    700..972     +  CDS            mCerulean.B (fragment): mCerulean.B is a basic (constitutively fluorescent) cyan fluorescent protein published in 2011, derived from Aequorea victoria.
    982..1689    +  CDS            LSSmOrange: LSSmOrange is a basic (constitutively fluorescent) long stokes shift fluorescent protein published in 2012, derived from Discosoma sp.. It has moderate acid sensitivity.
   1702..2136    +  CDS            (3-F)Tyr-EGFP (fragment): (3-F)Tyr-EGFP is a basic (constitutively fluorescent) green fluorescent protein published in 2004, derived from Aequorea victoria.
   2140..2892    +  CDS            AMT1-2 (fragment): AMT12_SOLLC - Experimental evidence at transcript level: Swiss-Prot protein existence level 2. Ammonium transporter probably involved in ammonium uptake from the soil. From Solanum lycopersicum (Tomato) (Lycopersicon esculentum).
   2933..2957    -  protein_bind   attB2: mutant version of attB; recombination site for the Gateway® BP reaction BP Clonase™
   2985..3011    +  misc_feature   MCS (fragment): pBluescript multiple cloning site
   3020..3038    -  promoter       T7 promoter: promoter for bacteriophage T7 RNA polymerase
   3039..3182    +  CDS            ADH1 (fragment): ADH1_YEAST - Also known as ADC1. Experimental evidence at protein level: Swiss-Prot protein existence level 1. This isozyme preferentially catalyzes the conversion of primary unbranched alcohols to their corresponding aldehydes. Also shows activity toward secondary alcohols. From Saccharomyces cerevisiae (strain ATCC 204508 / S288c) (Baker's yeast).
   3186..3373    +  terminator     ADH1 terminator: S. cerevisiae ADH1; transcription terminator for the S. cerevisiae alcohol dehydrogenase 1 (ADH1) gene
   3381..3538    +  CDS            lacZα (fragment): LacZα fragment of β-galactosidase; lacZ fragment
   3544..3595    -  misc_feature   bom (fragment): basis of mobility region from pBR322
   3600..3683    +  CDS            RAF1 (fragment): RAF_YEAST - Experimental evidence at transcript level: Swiss-Prot protein existence level 2. Antagonizes transcriptional repression of recombinase FLP by REP1-REP2. May play a role in plasmid partitioning. From Saccharomyces cerevisiae (strain ATCC 204508 / S288c) (Baker's yeast).
   3837..5183    -  rep_origin     2μ ori: yeast 2μ plasmid origin of replication
   5188..5204    -  promoter       tet promoter (fragment): E. coli promoter for tetracycline efflux protein gene
   5294..6097    -  CDS            URA3: orotidine-5'-phosphate decarboxylase, required for uracil biosynthesis; S. cerevisiae URA3; yeast auxotrophic marker, counterselectable with 5-fluoroorotic acid (5-FOA)
   6098..6313    -  promoter       URA3 promoter: S. cerevisiae URA3
   6424..6528    +  promoter       AmpR promoter: bla
   6529..7389    +  CDS            AmpR: β-lactamase; bla; confers resistance to ampicillin, carbenicillin, and related antibiotics
   7560..8148    +  rep_origin     ori: high-copy-number ColE1/pMB1/pBR322/pUC origin of replication
   8331..8423    +  CDS            lacI (fragment): lac repressor; lacI; The lac repressor binds to the lac operator to inhibit transcription in E. coli. This inhibition can be relieved by adding lactose or isopropyl-β-D-thiogalactopyranoside (IPTG).
   8436..8457    +  protein_bind   CAP binding site: CAP binding activates transcription in the presence of cAMP. E. coli catabolite activator protein
   8472..8502    +  promoter       lac promoter: promoter for the E. coli lac operon
   8510..8526    +  protein_bind   lac operator: The lac repressor binds to the lac operator to inhibit transcription in E. coli. This inhibition can be relieved by adding lactose or isopropyl-β-D-thiogalactopyranoside (IPTG). lac repressor encoded by lacI
   8607..9035    -  rep_origin     f1 ori (sequence partly withheld): f1 bacteriophage origin of replication; arrow indicates direction of (+) strand synthesis
   9046..9300    -  CDS            BRP1 (fragment): BRP1_YEAST - Protein predicted: Swiss-Prot protein existence level 4. From Saccharomyces cerevisiae (strain ATCC 204508 / S288c) (Baker's yeast).
   9402..9418    -  promoter       ARG4 promoter (fragment): S. cerevisiae ARG4
   9523..9606    +  CDS            YG007_YEAST: Protein predicted: Swiss-Prot protein existence level 4. From Saccharomyces cerevisiae (strain ATCC 204508 / S288c) (Baker's yeast).
   9843..9867    +  protein_bind   attB1: mutant version of attB; recombination site for the Gateway® BP reaction BP Clonase™
>Addgene plasmid #100967 | pDRF’- AmTryoshka1;3-GS | addgene full sequence | sequence record 193746 | Addgene NGS Result
ATGTCAGGAGCAATAACATGCTCTGCGGCCGATCTCGCCACCCTACTTGGCCCCAACGCCACGGCGGCGG
CCGACTACATTTGCGGCCAATTAGGCACCGTTAACAACAAGTTCACCGATGCAGCCTTCGCCATAGACAA
CACCTACCTCCTCTTCTCTGCCTACCTTGTCTTCGCCATGCAGCTCGGCTTCGCTATGCTTTGTGCTGGT
TCTGTTAGAGCCAAGAATACGATGAACATCATGCTTACCAATGTCCTTGACGCTGCAGCCGGAGGACTCT
TCTACTATCTCTTTGGTTACGCCTTTGCCTTTGGAGGATCCTCCGAAGGGTTCATTGGAAGACACAACTT
TGCTCTTAGAGACTTTCCGACTCCCACAGCTGATTACTCTTTCTTCCTCTACCAATGGGCGTTCGCAATC
GCGGCCGCTGGAATCACAAGTGGTTCGATCGCAGAGAGGACTCAGTTCGTGGCTTACTTGATATACTCTT
CTTTCTTAACCGGATTTGTTTACCCGGTTGTCTCTCACTGGTTTTGGTCCCCGGATGGATGGGCCAGTCC
CTTTCGTTCAGCGGATGATCGTTTGTTTAGCACCGGAGCCATTGACTTTGCTGGCTCCGGTGTTGTTCAC
ATGGTTGGTGGCATAGCAGGTTTATGGGGTGCTCTTATTGAAGGTCCTCGTCGTGGTCGGTTCGAGAAAG
GTAGTAACGTGTATATTACCGCGGATAAACAGAAAAACGGCATTAAAGCGAACTTTACCGTGCGCCATAA
CGTGGAAGATGGCAGCGTGCAGCTGGCGGATCATTATCAGCAGAACACCCCGATTGGCGATGGCCCGGTG
CTGCTGCCGGATAACCATTATCTGAGCACCCAGACCAAGCTGAGCAAAGATCCGAACGAAAAACGCGATC
ACATGGTGCTGCTGGAATTTGTGACCGCAGCGGGCATTACACACGGCATGGATGAACTGTATGGCGGCAC
CATGGTGAGCAAGGGCGAGGAGAATAACATGGCCATCATCAAGGAGTTCATGCGCTTCAAGGTGCGCATG
GAGGGCTCCGTGAACGGCCACGAGTTCGAGATCGAGGGCGAGGGCGAGGGCCGCCCCTACGAGGGCTTTC
AGACCGTTAAGCTGAAGGTGACCAAGGGTGGCCCCCTGCCCTTCGCCTGGGACATCTTGTCCCCTCAGTT
CACCTACGGCTCCAAGGCCTACGTGAAGCACCCCGCCGACATCCCCGACTACCTCAAGCTGTCCTTCCCC
GAGGGCTTCAAGTGGGAGCGCGTGATGAACTTCGAGGACGGCGGCGTGGTGACCGTGACTCAGGACTCCT
CCCTGCAGGACGGCGAGTTCATCTACAAGGTGAAGCTGCGCGGCACCAACTTCCCCTCCGACGGCCCCGT
AATGCAGAAGAAGACCATGGGCATGGAGGCCTCCTCCGAGCGGATGTACCCCGAGGACGGCGCCCTGAAG
GGCGAGGACAAGCTCAGGCTGAAGCTGAAGGACGGCGGCCACTACACCTCCGAGGTCAAGACCACCTACA
AGGCCAAGAAGCCCGTGCAGTTGCCCGGCGCCTACATCGTCGACATCAAGTTGGACATCACCTCCCACAA
CGAGGACTACACCATCGTGGAACAGTACGAACGCGCCGAGGGCCGCCACTCCACCGGCGGCATGGACGAG
CTGTACAAGGGCGGCAGCGCGAGCCAGGGCGAAGAACTGTTTACCGGCGTGGTGCCGATTCTGGTGGAAC
TGGATGGCGATGTGAACGGCCATAAATTTAGCGTGCGCGGCGAAGGCGAAGGCGATGCGACCATTGGCAA
ACTGACCCTGAAATTTATTTCCACCACCGGCAAACTACCGGTGCCGTGGCCGACCCTGGTGACCACCTTA
ACCTATGGCGTGCAGTGCTTTAGCCGCTATCCGGATCATATGAAACGCCATGATTTTTTTAAAAGCGCGA
TGCCGGAAGGCTATGTGCAGGAACGCACCATTAGCTTTAAAGATGATGGCAAATATAAAACCCGCGCGGT
GGTGAAATTTGAAGGCGATACCCTGGTGAACCGCATTGAACTGAAAGGCACCGATTTTAAAGAAGATGGC
AACATTCTGGGGCATAAACTGGAATATAACTTTAATGGTGGTCGCGCTATTGCTCTGCGCGGCCACTCTG
CCTCGCTAGTAGTCTTAGGAACCTTCCTCCTATGGTTTGGATGGTATGGTTTCAACCCCGGTTCCTTCAC
TAAGATACTCGTTCCGTATAATTCTGGTTCCAACTACGGCCAATGGAGCGGAATCGGCCGTACAGCGGTT
AACACCACACTCTCAGGATGCACAGCAGCTCTAACCACACTCTTTGGTAAACGTCTCCTATCAGGCCACT
GGAACGTAACGGACGTTTGCAACGGGTTACTCGGTGGGTTTGCGGCCATAACCGCAGGTTGCTCCGTCGT
AGAGCCATGGGCAGCGATTGTGTGCGGCTTCATGGCTTCTGTCGTCCTTATCGGATGCAACAAGCTCGCG
GAGCTTGTACAATATGATGATCCACTCGAGGCAGCCCAACTACATGGAGGGTGTGGCGCGTGGGGGTTGA
TATTCGTAGGATTGTTTGCCAAAGAGAAGTATCTAAACGAGGTTTATGGCGCCACCCCGGGAAGGCCATA
TGGACTATTTATGGGCGGAGGAGGGAAGCTGTTGGGAGCACAATTGGTTCAAATACTTGTGATTGTAGGA
TGGGTTAGTGCCACAATGGGAACACTCTTCTTCATCCTCAAAAGGCTCAATCTGCTTAGGATCTCGGAGC
AGCATGAAATGCAAGGGATGGATATGACACGTCACGGTGGCTTTGCTTATATCTACCATGATAATGATGA
TGAGTCTCATAGAGTGGATCCTGGATCTCCTTTCCCTCGATCAGCTACTCCTCCTCGCGTTGACCCAGCT
TTCTTGTACAAAGTGGTGTAGTTAATTCATGATGGCCGCTGCAGGTCGACCTCGAGGGGGGGCCCGGTAC
CCAATTCGCCCTATAGTGAGTCGTATTACGCGCGGATCCAGCTTTGGACTTCTTCGCCAGAGGTTTGGTC
AAGTCTCCAATCAAGGTTGTCGGCTTGTCTACCTTGCCAGAAATTTACGAAAAGATGGAAAAGGGTCAAA
TCGTTGGTAGATACGTTGTTGACACTTCTAAATAAGCGAATTTCTTATGATTTATGATTTTTATTATTAA
ATAAGTTATAAAAAAAATAAGTGTATACAAATTTTAAAGTGACTCTTAGGTTTTAAAACGAAAATTCTTA
TTCTTGAGTAACTCTTTCCTGTAGGTCAGGTTGCTTTCTCAGGTATAGCATGAGGTCGCTCTTATTGACC
ACACCTCTACCGGCATGCCAATTCACTGGCCGTCGTTTTACAACGTCGTGACTGGGAAAACCCTGGCGTT
ACCCAACTTAATCGCCTTGCAGCACATCCCCCTTTCGCCAGCTGGCGTAATAGCGAAGAGGCCCGCACCG
ATCGCCCTTCCCAACAGTTGCGCAGCCTGAATGGCGAATGGCGCCTGATGCGGTATTTTCTCCTTACGCA
TCTGTGCGGTATTTCACACCGCATAATCGGATCGTACTTGTTACCCATCATTGAATTTTGAACATCCGAA
CCTGGGAGTTTTCCCTGAAACAGATAGTATATTTGAACCTGTATAATAATATATAGTCTAGCGCTTTACG
GAAGACAATGTATGTATTTCGGTTCCTGGAGAAACTATTGCATCTATTGCATAGGTAATCTTGCACGTCG
CATCCCCGGTTCATTTTCTGCGTTTCCATCTTGCACTTCAATAGCATATCTTTGTTAACGAAGCATCTGT
GCTTCATTTTGTAGAACAAAAATGCAACGCGAGAGCGCTAATTTTTCAAACAAAGAATCTGAGCTGCATT
TTTACAGAACAGAAATGCAACGCGAAAGCGCTATTTTACCAACGAAGAATCTGTGCTTCATTTTTGTAAA
ACAAAAATGCAACGCGAGAGCGCTAATTTTTCAAACAAAGAATCTGAGCTGCATTTTTACAGAACAGAAA
TGCAACGCGAGAGCGCTATTTTACCAACAAAGAATCTATACTTCTTTTTTGTTCTACAAAAATGCATCCC
GAGAGCGCTATTTTTCTAACAAAGCATCTTAGATTACTTTTTTTCTCCTTTGTGCGCTCTATAATGCAGT
CTCTTGATAACTTTTTGCACTGTAGGTCCGTTAAGGTTAGAAGAAGGCTACTTTGGTGTCTATTTTCTCT
TCCATAAAAAAAGCCTGACTCCACTTCCCGCGTTTACTGATTACTAGCGAAGCTGCGGGTGCATTTTTTC
AAGATAAAGGCATCCCCGATTATATTCTATACCGATGTGGATTGCGCATACTTTGTGAACAGAAAGTGAT
AGCGTTGATGATTCTTCATTGGTCAGAAAATTATGAACGGTTTCTTCTATTTTGTCTCTATATACTACGT
ATAGGAAATGTTTACATTTTCGTATTGTTTTCGATTCACTCTATGAATAGTTCTTACTACAATTTTTTTG
TCTAAAGAGTAATACTAGAGATAAACATAAAAAATGTAGAGGTCGAGTTTAGATGCAAGTTCAAGGAGCG
AAAGGTGGATGGGTAGGTTATATAGGGATATAGCACAGAGATATATAGCAAAGAGATACTTTTGAGCAAT
GTTTGTGGAAGCGGTATTCGCAATATTTTAGTAGCTCGTTACAGTCCGGTGCGTTTTTGGTTTTTTGAAA
GTGCGTCTTCAGAGCGCTTTTGGTTTTCAAAAGCGCTCTGAAGTTCCTATACTTTCTAGCTAGAGAATAG
GAACTTCGGAATAGGAACTTCAAAGCGTTTCCGAAAACGAGCGCTTCCGAAAATGCAACGCGAGCTGCGC
ACATACAGCTCACTGTTCACGTCGCACCTATATCTGCGTGTTGCCTGTATATATATATACATGAGAAGAA
CGGCATAGTGCGTGTTTATGCTTAAATGCGTACTTATATGCGTCTATTTATGTAGGATGAAAGGTAGTCT
AGTACCTCCTGTGATATTATCCCATTCCATGCGGGGTATCGTATGCTTCCTTCAGCACTACCCTTTAGCT
GTTCTATATGCTGCCACTCCTCAATTGGATTAGTCTCATCCTTCAATGCTATCATTTCCTTTGATATTGG
ATCGATCCGATGATAAGCTGTCAAACATGAGAATTGGGTAATAACTGATATAATTAAATTGAAGCTCTAA
TTTGTGAGTTTAGTATACATGCATTTACTTATAATACAGTTTTTTAGTTTTGCTGGCCGCATCTTCTCAA
ATATGCTTCCCAGCCTGCTTTTCTGTAACGTTCACCCTCTACCTTAGCATCCCTTCCCTTTGCAAATAGT
CCTCTTCCAACAATAATAATGTCAGATCCTGTAGAGACCACATCATCCACGGTTCTATACTGTTGACCCA
ATGCGTCTCCCTTGTCATCTAAACCCACACCGGGTGTCATAATCAACCAATCGTAACCTTCATCTCTTCC
ACCCATGTCTCTTTGAGCAATAAAGCCGATAACAAAATCTTTGTCGCTCTTCGCAATGTCAACAGTACCC
TTAGTATATTCTCCAGTAGATAGGGAGCCCTTGCATGACAATTCTGCTAACATCAAAAGGCCTCTAGGTT
CCTTTGTTACTTCTTCTGCCGCCTGCTTCAAACCGCTAACAATACCTGGGCCCACCACACCGTGTGCATT
CGTAATGTCTGCCCATTCTGCTATTCTGTATACACCCGCAGAGTACTGCAATTTGACTGTATTACCAATG
TCAGCAAATTTTCTGTCTTCGAAGAGTAAAAAATTGTACTTGGCGGATAATGCCTTTAGCGGCTTAACTG
TGCCCTCCATGGAAAAATCAGTCAAGATATCCACATGTGTTTTTAGTAAACAAATTTTGGGACCTAATGC
TTCAACTAACTCCAGTAATTCCTTGGTGGTACGAACATCCAATGAAGCACACAAGTTTGTTTGCTTTTCG
TGCATGATATTAAATAGCTTGGCAGCAACAGGACTAGGATGAGTAGCAGCACGTTCCTTATATGTAGCTT
TCGACATGATTTATCTTCGTTTCCTGCATGTTTTTGTTCTGTGCAGTTGGGTTAAGAATACTGGGCAATT
TCATGTTTCTTCAACACTACATATGCGTATATATACCAATCTAAGTCTGTGCTCCTTCCTTCGTTCTTCC
TTCTGTTCGGAGATTACCGAATCAAAAAAATTTCAAGGAAACCGAAATCAAAAAAAAGAATAAAAAAAAA
ATGATGAATTGAAAAGCTAATTCTTGAAGACGAAAGGGCCTCGTGATACGCCTATTTTTATAGGTTAATG
TCATGATAATAATGGTTTCTTAGACGTCAGGTGGCACTTTTCGGGGAAATGTGCGCGGAACCCCTATTTG
TTTATTTTTCTAAATACATTCAAATATGTATCCGCTCATGAGACAATAACCCTGATAAATGCTTCAATAA
TATTGAAAAAGGAAGAGTATGAGTATTCAACATTTCCGTGTCGCCCTTATTCCCTTTTTTGCGGCATTTT
GCCTTCCTGTTTTTGCTCACCCAGAAACGCTGGTGAAAGTAAAAGATGCTGAAGATCAGTTGGGTGCACG
AGTGGGTTACATCGAACTGGATCTCAACAGCGGTAAGATCCTTGAGAGTTTTCGCCCCGAAGAACGTTTT
CCAATGATGAGCACTTTTAAAGTTCTGCTATGTGGCGCGGTATTATCCCGTATTGACGCCGGGCAAGAGC
AACTCGGTCGCCGCATACACTATTCTCAGAATGACTTGGTTGAGTACTCACCAGTCACAGAAAAGCATCT
TACGGATGGCATGACAGTAAGAGAATTATGCAGTGCTGCCATAACCATGAGTGATAACACTGCGGCCAAC
TTACTTCTGACAACGATCGGAGGACCGAAGGAGCTAACCGCTTTTTTGCACAACATGGGGGATCATGTAA
CTCGCCTTGATCGTTGGGAACCGGAGCTGAATGAAGCCATACCAAACGACGAGCGTGACACCACGATGCC
TGTAGCAATGGCAACAACGTTGCGCAAACTATTAACTGGCGAACTACTTACTCTAGCTTCCCGGCAACAA
TTAATAGACTGGATGGAGGCGGATAAAGTTGCAGGACCACTTCTGCGCTCGGCCCTTCCGGCTGGCTGGT
TTATTGCTGATAAATCTGGAGCCGGTGAGCGTGGGTCTCGCGGTATCATTGCAGCACTGGGGCCAGATGG
TAAGCCCTCCCGTATCGTAGTTATCTACACGACGGGGAGTCAGGCAACTATGGATGAACGAAATAGACAG
ATCGCTGAGATAGGTGCCTCACTGATTAAGCATTGGTAACTGTCAGACCAAGTTTACTCATATATACTTT
AGATTGATTTAAAACTTCATTTTTAATTTAAAAGGATCTAGGTGAAGATCCTTTTTGATAATCTCATGAC
CAAAATCCCTTAACGTGAGTTTTCGTTCCACTGAGCGTCAGACCCCGTAGAAAAGATCAAAGGATCTTCT
TGAGATCCTTTTTTTCTGCGCGTAATCTGCTGCTTGCAAACAAAAAAACCACCGCTACCAGCGGTGGTTT
GTTTGCCGGATCAAGAGCTACCAACTCTTTTTCCGAAGGTAACTGGCTTCAGCAGAGCGCAGATACCAAA
TACTGTTCTTCTAGTGTAGCCGTAGTTAGGCCACCACTTCAAGAACTCTGTAGCACCGCCTACATACCTC
GCTCTGCTAATCCTGTTACCAGTGGCTGCTGCCAGTGGCGATAAGTCGTGTCTTACCGGGTTGGACTCAA
GACGATAGTTACCGGATAAGGCGCAGCGGTCGGGCTGAACGGGGGGTTCGTGCACACAGCCCAGCTTGGA
GCGAACGACCTACACCGAACTGAGATACCTACAGCGTGAGCTATGAGAAAGCGCCACGCTTCCCGAAGGG
AGAAAGGCGGACAGGTATCCGGTAAGCGGCAGGGTCGGAACAGGAGAGCGCACGAGGGAGCTTCCAGGGG
GAAACGCCTGGTATCTTTATAGTCCTGTCGGGTTTCGCCACCTCTGACTTGAGCGTCGATTTTTGTGATG
CTCGTCAGGGGGGCGGAGCCTATGGAAAAACGCCAGCAACGCGGCCTTTTTACGGTTCCTGGCCTTTTGC
TGGCCTTTTGCTCACATGTTCTTTCCTGCGTTATCCCCTGATTCTGTGGATAACCGTATTACCGCCTTTG
AGTGAGCTGATACCGCTCGCCGCAGCCGAACGACCGAGCGCAGCGAGTCAGTGAGCGAGGAAGCGGAAGA
GCGCCCAATACGCAAACCGCCTCTCCCCGCGCGTTGGCCGATTCATTAATGCAGCTGGCACGACAGGTTT
CCCGACTGGAAAGCGGGCAGTGAGCGCAACGCAATTAATGTGAGTTAGCTCACTCATTAGGCACCCCAGG
CTTTACACTTTATGCTTCCGGCTCGTATGTTGTGTGGAATTGTGAGCGGATAACAATTTCACACAGGAAA
CAGCTATGACCATGATTACGCCAAGCTTACCGCATCAGGAAATTGTAAGCGTTAATATTTTGTTAAAATT
CGCGTTAAATTTTTGTTAAATCAGCTCATTTTTTAACCAATAGGCCGAAATCGGCAAAATCCCTTATAAA
TCAAAAGAATAGACCGAGATAGGGT
[37 nt withheld, positions 8706-8742]
AAAGAACGTGGACTCCAACGTCAAAGG
[49 nt withheld, positions 8770-8818]
T
[91 nt withheld, positions 8820-8910]
G
[124 nt withheld, positions 8912-9035]
CCATTCGCCAAGCTTCCTGAAACGGAGAAACATAAACAGGCATTGCTGGGATCACCCATACATCACTCTG
TTTTGCCTGACCTTTTCCGGTAATTTGAAAACAAACCCGGTCTCGAAGCGGAGATCCGGCGATAATTACC
GCAGAAATAAACCCATACACGAGACGTAGAACCAGCCGCACATGGCCGGAGAAACTCCTGCGAGAATTTC
GTAAACTCGCGCGCATTGCATCTGTATTTCCTAATGCGGCACTTCCAGGCCTCGATCGAGACCGTTTATC
CATTGCTTTTTTGTTGTCTTTTTCCCTCGTTCACAGAAAGTCTGAAGAAGCTATAGTAGAACTATGAGCT
TTTTTTGTTTCTGTTTTCCTTTTTTTTTTTTTTACCTCTGTGGAAATTGTTACTCTCACACTCTTTAGTT
CGTTTGTTTGTTTTGTTTATTCCAATTATGACCGGTGACGAAACGTGGTCGATGGTGGGTACCGCTTATG
CTCCCCTCCATTAGTTTCGATTATATAAAAAGGCCAAATATTGTATTATTTTCAAATGTCCTATCATTAT
CGTCTAACATCTAATTTCTCTTAAATTTTTTCTCTTTCTTTCCTATAACACCAATAGTGAAAATCTTTTT
TTCTTCTATATCTACAAAAACTTTTTTTTTCTATCAACCTCGTTGATAAATTTTTTCTTTAACAATCGTT
AATAATTAATTAATTGGAAAATAACCATTTTTTCTCTCTTTTATACACACATTCAAAAGAAAGAAAAAAA
ATATACCCCAGCCTCGACTAGTGAATTCGCGGCCATCACAAGTTTGTACAAAAAAGCAGGCTTT
